Addgene plasmid #158178: p663-UBC-miniTurbo-V5-CDKL4_IDG-K
Purpose: Gateway destination clone of CDKL4 (human) tagged with N-terminal miniTurbo-V5 for generating protein-proximity networks using proximity-dependent biotinylation proteomics
Depositing lab: Ben Major. Depositing organization: Washington University in Saint Louis.
Backbone
  Vector backbone: pDest663
  Backbone manufacturer: PEL
  Backbone size w/o insert (bp): 9019
  Vector type: Mammalian Expression, Lentiviral ; Gateway Destination
  Selectable markers: Puromycin
Growth in bacteria
  Bacterial resistance: Ampicillin, 100 μg/mL
  Growth temperature: 30°C
  Growth strain: NEB Stable
  Copy number: Low Copy
Gene/Insert
  Gene/Insert name: miniTurbo-V5-CDKL4 (alt name: CDKL4)
  Species: H. sapiens (human)
  Entrez Gene: CDKL4
  Promoter: Ubiquitin
  Tag / fusion protein: miniTurbo-V5 (N terminal on insert)
  Cloning method: Gateway Cloning
  Sequencing primers: 5′ GCCCGAAGGAATAGAAGAAGAA; 3′ CATAGCGTAAAAGGAGCAACA
Terms and licenses: Academic/Nonprofit Terms; Industry Terms: Not Available to Industry
Depositor comments: These plasmids were generated as part of the Illuminating the Druggable Genome (IDG) program sponsored by the NIH Common Fund. The goal of this program is to identify, gather, and distribute information and resources for proteins that currently are not well-studied yet belong to commonly drug-targeted protein families: protein kinases, non-olfactory G-protein coupled receptors (GPCRs), and ion channels. The IDG program is designed to develop fundamental research tools for understudied proteins, elucidate their function, and disseminate the IDG-related resources and data to the greater scientific community. These lentiviral gateway destination plasmids were generated, as part of the Kinase-Data and Resource Generating Center (DRGC), using the single fragment or multisite gateway cloning technology. They were used for generating proteomics-based protein-interaction and protein-proximity networks that can be accessed through the kinase-DRGC website https://darkkinome.org/. Each plasmid has either an N- or C-terminal fusion protein (Flag/ V5/V5-miniTurbo/V5-TurboID/miniTurbo-V5/TurboID-V5) tagged understudied kinase driven under either a CMV or Ubiquitin (UBC) promoter. All inserts in the pENTR plasmids used to generate the deposited destination plasmids were end-sequenced and insert size validated prior to multi-site gateway cloning. The combined insert size of the single fragment or three fragment destination plasmids were confirmed by restriction digestion (BsrGI, and EcoRV for pDest667; BsrGI, EcoRV, and BstZ17I for pDest663; and BsrGI for pHAGE) and all plasmids were partially sequenced to ensure in-frame ORFs and fusion tags.
How to cite: p663-UBC-miniTurbo-V5-CDKL4_IDG-K was a gift from Ben Major (Addgene plasmid # 158178 ; http://n2t.net/addgene:158178 ; RRID:Addgene_158178)
