[The description below was written by a language model from this plasmid's Addgene catalogue record and pLannotate feature annotations shown in this document.]
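Description:
p663-UBC-miniTurbo-V5-CDKL4_IDG-K is a lentiviral mammalian expression clone built on the pDest663 backbone by multisite Gateway recombination, carrying human CDKL4 fused at its N terminus to miniTurbo-V5. The viral cassette has a third-generation-style layout: an RSV promoter drives a truncated HIV-1 5' LTR, followed by the Ψ packaging signal, a gag fragment, the RRE for Rev-dependent RNA export, and the cPPT/CTS. A second truncated LTR closes the transfer region, followed by an SV40 poly(A) signal. Within this region, attB4 and attB5 sites flank the human ubiquitin C promoter, attB5 and attB1 bracket the miniTurbo coding sequence, and attB1 and attB2 flank the kinase open reading frame, reflecting the three-fragment assembly. The V5 epitope is not annotated separately but presumably lies in the short gap between miniTurbo and attB1. The automated annotation labels the kinase ORF as a CDKL1 fragment, most likely a homology-based match to a paralog, since the catalogue record identifies the insert as CDKL4. A WPRE downstream of the ORF enhances transcript expression, and a mouse PGK promoter drives puromycin N-acetyltransferase for selection of transduced cells.

In bacteria the plasmid is maintained through a ColE1/pUC-type origin with ampicillin resistance. The record lists it as low copy, although the annotated origin is of the high-copy type. An f1 origin, an SV40 origin and lac/T7/T3 remnants are also present. miniTurbo is an engineered, truncated E. coli biotin ligase that biotinylates nearby proteins. The construct was made within a program on understudied kinases to map CDKL4 protein-proximity networks by proximity-dependent biotinylation proteomics.
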