Features (pLannotate 1.2.2; 32 found; start..end, strand, type, name):
    110..226     +  misc_feature   cPPT/CTS: central polypurine tract and central termination sequence of HIV-1
    260..280     +  protein_bind   attB4: mutant version of attB; core recombination site for the Gateway® BP reaction BP Clonase™
    280..1491    +  promoter       UbC promoter: human ubiquitin C promoter
   1495..1513    -  protein_bind   attB5 (fragment): mutant version of attB; core recombination site for the Gateway® BP reaction BP Clonase™
   1528..2298    +  CDS            miniTurbo: N-terminally truncated mutant of the E. coli biotin ligase BioID engineered for improved catalytic efficiency (Branon et al., 2018)
   2347..2371    +  protein_bind   attB1: mutant version of attB; recombination site for the Gateway® BP reaction BP Clonase™
   2377..3276    +  CDS            CDKL1 (fragment): CDKL1_HUMAN - Experimental evidence at protein level: Swiss-Prot protein existence level 1. From Homo sapiens (Human).
   3326..3347    -  protein_bind   attB2 (fragment): mutant version of attB; recombination site for the Gateway® BP reaction BP Clonase™
   3380..3968    +  misc_feature   WPRE: woodchuck hepatitis virus posttranscriptional regulatory element
   3982..4481    +  promoter       PGK promoter: mouse phosphoglycerate kinase 1 promoter
   4502..5101    +  CDS            PuroR: puromycin N-acetyltransferase; pac from Streptomyces alboniger; confers resistance to puromycin
   5169..5306    +  CDS            nef (fragment): NEF_HV1LA - Experimental evidence at protein level: Swiss-Prot protein existence level 1. Extracellular Nef protein targets CD4(+) T-lymphocytes for apoptosis by interacting with CXCR4 surface receptors. From Human immunodeficiency virus type 1 group M subtype B (isolate Lai) (HIV-1).
   5292..5472    +  LTR            5' LTR (truncated): truncated 5' long terminal repeat (LTR) from HIV-1
   5544..5665    +  polyA_signal   SV40 poly(A) signal: SV40 polyadenylation signal
   5705..5840    +  rep_origin     SV40 ori: SV40 origin of replication
   5861..5879    -  promoter       T7 promoter: promoter for bacteriophage T7 RNA polymerase
   5887..6042    +  CDS            lacZα (fragment): LacZα fragment of β-galactosidase; lacZ fragment
   6047..6475    +  rep_origin     f1 ori (sequence partly withheld): f1 bacteriophage origin of replication; arrow indicates direction of (+) strand synthesis
   6528..6632    +  promoter       AmpR promoter: bla
   6633..7493    +  CDS            AmpR: β-lactamase; bla; confers resistance to ampicillin, carbenicillin, and related antibiotics
   7664..8252    +  rep_origin     ori: high-copy-number ColE1/pMB1/pBR322/pUC origin of replication
   8435..8527    +  CDS            lacI (fragment): lac repressor; lacI; The lac repressor binds to the lac operator to inhibit transcription in E. coli. This inhibition can be relieved by adding lactose or isopropyl-β-D-thiogalactopyranoside (IPTG).
   8540..8561    +  protein_bind   CAP binding site: CAP binding activates transcription in the presence of cAMP. E. coli catabolite activator protein
   8576..8606    +  promoter       lac promoter: promoter for the E. coli lac operon
   8614..8630    +  protein_bind   lac operator: The lac repressor binds to the lac operator to inhibit transcription in E. coli. This inhibition can be relieved by adding lactose or isopropyl-β-D-thiogalactopyranoside (IPTG). lac repressor encoded by lacI
   8675..8693    +  promoter       T3 promoter: promoter for bacteriophage T3 RNA polymerase
   8721..8947    +  promoter       RSV promoter: Rous sarcoma virus enhancer/promoter
   8948..9128    +  LTR            5' LTR (truncated): truncated 5' long terminal repeat (LTR) from HIV-1
   9175..9300    +  misc_feature   HIV-1 Ψ: packaging signal of human immunodeficiency virus type 1
   9284..9647    +  CDS            HIV-1 gag (fragment): gag protein from human immunodeficiency virus 1; gag
   9793..10026   +  misc_feature   RRE: The Rev response element (RRE) of HIV-1 allows for Rev-dependent mRNA export from the nucleus to the cytoplasm.
  10403..91      +  CDS            Rev (fragment) (across the origin): human immunodeficiency virus 1 (HIV-1) Rev protein; rev; enhances nuclear export of unspliced and incompletely spliced viral mRNAs
>Addgene plasmid #158178 | p663-UBC-miniTurbo-V5-CDKL4_IDG-K | addgene full sequence | sequence record 314605 | Addgene NGS Result
CAACCCCGAGGGGACCCGACAGGCCCGAAGGAATAGAAGAAGAAGGTGGAGAGAGAGACAGAGACAGATC
CATTCGATTAGTGAACGGATCTCGACGGTATCGGTTAACTTTTAAAAGAAAAGGGGGGATTGGGGGGTAC
AGTGCAGGGGAAAGAATAGTAGACATAATAGCAACAGACATACAAACTAAAGAATTACAAAAACAAATTA
CAAAATTCAAAATTTTATCGTCCAGTGTGGTGGAATTCTGCAGATATCACAACTTTGTATAGAAAAGTTG
GCCTCCGCGCCGGGTTTTGGCGCCTCCCGCGGGCGCCCCCCTCCTCACGGCGAGCGCTGCCACGTCAGAC
GAAGGGCGCAGCGAGCGTCCTGATCCTTCCGCCCGGACGCTCAGGACAGCGGCCCGCTGCTCATAAGACT
CGGCCTTAGAACCCCAGTATCAGCAGAAGGACATTTTAGGACGGGACTTGGGTGACTCTAGGGCACTGGT
TTTCTTTCCAGAGAGCGGAACAGGCGAGGAAAAGTAGTCCCTTCTCGGCGATTCTGCGGAGGGATCTCCG
TGGGGCGGTGAACGCCGATGATTATATAAGGACGCGCCGGGTGTGGCACAGCTAGTTCCGTCGCAGCCGG
GATTTGGGTCGCGGTTCTTGTTTGTGGATCGCTGTGATCGTCACTTGGTGAGTAGCGGGCTGCTGGGCTG
GCCGGGGCTTTCGTGGCCGCCGGGCCGCTCGGTGGGACGGAAGCGTGTGGAGAGACCGCCAAGGGCTGTA
GTCTGGGTCCGCGAGCAAGGTTGCCCTGAACTGGGGGTTGGGGGGAGCGCAGCAAAATGGCGGCTGTTCC
CGAGTCTTGAATGGAAGACGCTTGTGAGGCGGGCTGTGAGGTCGTTGAAACAAGGTGGGGGGCATGGTGG
GCGGCAAGAACCCAAGGTCTTGAGGCCTTCGCTAATGCGGGAAAGCTCTTATTCGGGTGAGATGGGCTGG
GGCACCATCTGGGGACCCTGACGTGAAGTTTGTCACTGACTGGAGAACTCGGTTTGTCGTCTGTTGCGGG
GGCGGCAGTTATGGCGGTGCCGTTGGGCAGTGCACCCGTACCTTTGGGAGCGCGCGCCCTCGTCGTGTCG
TGACGTCACCCGTTCTGTTGGCTTATAATGCAGGGTGGGGCCACCTGCCGGTAGGTGTGCGGTAGGCTTT
TCTCCGTCGCAGGACGCAGGGTTCGGGCCTAGGGTAGGCTCTCCTGAATCGACAGGCGCCGGACCTCTGG
TGAGGGGAGGGATAAGTGAGGCGTCAGTTTCTTTGGTCGGTTTTATGTACCTATCTTCTTAAGTAGCTGA
AGCTCCGGTTTTGAACTATGCGCTCGGGGTTGGCGAGTGTGTTTTGTGAAGTTTTTTAGGCACCTTTTGA
AATGTAATCATTTGGGTCAATATGTAATTTTCAGTGTTAGACTAGTAAATTGTCCGCTAAATTCTGGCCG
TTTTTGGCTTTTTTGTTAGACGGCCAACTTTTGTATACAAAGTGGGCCACCATGGGAATCCCGCTGCTGA
ACGCTAAACAGATTCTGGGACAGCTGGACGGCGGGAGCGTGGCAGTCCTGCCTGTGGTCGACTCCACCAA
TCAGTACCTGCTGGATCGAATCGGCGAGCTGAAGAGTGGGGATGCTTGCATTGCAGAATATCAGCAGGCA
GGGAGAGGAAGCAGAGGGAGGAAATGGTTCTCTCCTTTTGGAGCTAACCTGTACCTGAGTATGTTTTGGC
GCCTGAAGCGGGGACCAGCAGCAATCGGCCTGGGCCCGGTCATCGGAATTGTCATGGCAGAAGCGCTGCG
AAAGCTGGGAGCAGACAAGGTGCGAGTCAAATGGCCCAATGACCTGTATCTGCAGGATAGAAAGCTGGCA
GGCATCCTGGTGGAGCTGGCCGGAATAACAGGCGATGCTGCACAGATCGTCATTGGCGCCGGGATTAACG
TGGCTATGAGGCGCGTGGAGGAAAGCGTGGTCAATCAGGGCTGGATCACACTGCAGGAAGCAGGGATTAA
CCTGGACAGGAATACTCTGGCCGCTATGCTGATCCGAGAGCTGCGGGCAGCCCTGGAACTGTTCGAGCAG
GAAGGCCTGGCTCCATATCTGTCACGGTGGGAGAAGCTGGATAACTTCATCAATAGACCCGTGAAGCTGA
TCATTGGGGACAAAGAGATTTTCGGGATTAGCCGGGGGATTGATAAACAGGGAGCCCTGCTGCTGGAACA
GGACGGAGTTATCAAACCCTGGATGGGCGGAGAAATCAGTCTGCGGTCTGCCGAAAAGGCTAGCGGCAAG
CCCATCCCCAACCCCCTGCTGGGCCTGGACAGCACCACAACTTTGTACAAAAAAGCAGGCTCCACCATGG
AAAAGTATGAAAAATTAGCTAAGACTGGAGAAGGGTCTTATGGGGTTGTATTCAAATGCAGAAACAAAAC
CTCTGGACAAGTAGTAGCTGTTAAAAAATTTGTGGAATCTGAAGATGATCCTGTTGTTAAGAAAATAGCA
CTAAGAGAAATACGTATGTTGAAGCAATTAAAACATCCAAATCTTGTGAACCTCATCGAGGTGTTCAGGA
GAAAAAGGAAAATGCATTTAGTTTTTGAATACTGTGATCATACACTTTTAAATGAGCTGGAAAGAAACCC
AAATGGAGTTGCTGATGGAGTGATCAAAAGCGTATTATGGCAAACACTTCAAGCTCTTAATTTCTGTCAT
ATACATAACTGTATTCACAGAGATATAAAACCTGAAAATATTCTAATAACTAAGCAAGGAATAATCAAGA
TTTGTGACTTCGGGTTTGCACAAATTCTGATTCCAGGAGATGCCTACACCGATTATGTAGCTACGAGATG
GTACCGAGCTCCTGAACTTCTTGTGGGAGATACTCAGTATGGTTCTTCAGTCGATATATGGGCTATTGGT
TGTGTTTTTGCAGAGCTCCTGACAGGCCAGCCACTGTGGCCTGGAAAATCAGATGTGGACCAACTTTATC
TGATAATCAGAACACTAGGAAAATTAATCCCAAGACATCAATCAATCTTTAAAAGTAACGGGTTTTTCCA
TGGCATCAGTATACCTGAGCCAGAAGACATGGAAACTCTTGAGGAAAAGTTCTCAGATGTTCATCCTGTG
GCTCTGAACTTCATGAAGGGGTGTCTGAAGATGAATCCAGATGACAGATTAACCTGTTCCCAACTCCTGG
AGAGCTCCTACTTTGATTCTTTTCAAGAGGCCCAAATTAAAAGAAAAGCACGTAATGAAGGAAGAAACAG
AAGACGCCAACAGGTACTTCCGCTCAAAAGTTAGGACCCAGCTTTCTTGTACAAAGTTGTGATATCCAGC
ACAGTGGCGGCCGCTCGACAATCAACCTCTGGATTACAAAATTTGTGAAAGATTGACTGGTATTCTTAAC
TATGTTGCTCCTTTTACGCTATGTGGATACGCTGCTTTAATGCCTTTGTATCATGCTATTGCTTCCCGTA
TGGCTTTCATTTTCTCCTCCTTGTATAAATCCTGGTTGCTGTCTCTTTATGAGGAGTTGTGGCCCGTTGT
CAGGCAACGTGGCGTGGTGTGCACTGTGTTTGCTGACGCAACCCCCACTGGTTGGGGCATTGCCACCACC
TGTCAGCTCCTTTCCGGGACTTTCGCTTTCCCCCTCCCTATTGCCACGGCGGAACTCATCGCCGCCTGCC
TTGCCCGCTGCTGGACAGGGGCTCGGCTGTTGGGCACTGACAATTCCGTGGTGTTGTCGGGGAAGCTGAC
GTCCTTTCCATGGCTGCTCGCCTGTGTTGCCACCTGGATTCTGCGCGGGACGTCCTTCTGCTACGTCCCT
TCGGCCCTCAATCCAGCGGACCTTCCTTCCCGCGGCCTGCTGCCGGCTCTGCGGCCTCTTCCGCGTCTTC
GCCTTCGCCCTCAGACGAGTCGGATCTCCCTTTGGGCCGCCTCCCCGCCTGGAATTCTACCGGGTAGGGG
AGGCGCTTTTCCCAAGGCAGTCTGGAGCATGCGCTTTAGCAGCCCCGCTGGGCACTTGGCGCTACACAAG
TGGCCTCTGGCCTCGCACACATTCCACATCCACCGGTAGGCGCCAACCGGCTCCGTTCTTTGGTGGCCCC
TTCGCGCCACCTTCTACTCCTCCCCTAGTCAGGAAGTTCCCCCCCGCCCCGCAGCTCGCGTCGTGCAGGA
CGTGACAAATGGAAGTAGCACGTCTCACTAGTCTCGTGCAGATGGACAGCACCGCTGAGCAATGGAAGCG
GGTAGGCCTTTGGGGCAGCGGCCAATAGCAGCTTTGCTCCTTCGCTTTCTGGGCTCAGAGGCTGGGAAGG
GGTGGGTCCGGGGGCGGGCTCAGGGGCGGGCTCAGGGGCGGGGCGGGCGCCCGAAGGTCCTCCGGAGGCC
CGGCATTCTGCACGCTTCAAAAGCGCACGTCTGCCGCGCTGTTCTCCTCTTCCTCATCTCCGGGCCTTTC
GACCTGCAGCCCAAGCTTACCATGACCGAGTACAAGCCCACGGTGCGCCTCGCCACCCGCGACGACGTCC
CCAGGGCCGTACGCACCCTCGCCGCCGCGTTCGCCGACTACCCCGCCACGCGCCACACCGTCGATCCGGA
CCGCCACATCGAGCGGGTCACCGAGCTGCAAGAACTCTTCCTCACGCGCGTCGGGCTCGACATCGGCAAG
GTGTGGGTCGCGGACGACGGCGCCGCGGTGGCGGTCTGGACCACGCCGGAGAGCGTCGAAGCGGGGGCGG
TGTTCGCCGAGATCGGCCCGCGCATGGCCGAGTTGAGCGGTTCCCGGCTGGCCGCGCAGCAACAGATGGA
AGGCCTCCTGGCGCCGCACCGGCCCAAGGAGCCCGCGTGGTTCCTGGCCACCGTCGGCGTCTCGCCCGAC
CACCAGGGCAAGGGTCTGGGCAGCGCCGTCGTGCTCCCCGGAGTGGAGGCGGCCGAGCGCGCCGGGGTGC
CCGCCTTCCTGGAGACCTCCGCGCCCCGCAACCTCCCCTTCTACGAGCGGCTCGGCTTCACCGTCACCGC
CGACGTCGAGGTGCCCGAAGGACCGCGCACCTGGTGCATGACCCGCAAGCCCGGTGCCTGACGCCCGCCC
CACGACCCGCAGCGCCCGACCGAAAGGAGCGCACGACCCCATGCATCTCGAGGGCCCGGTACCTTTAAGA
CCAATGACTTACAAGGCAGCTGTAGATCTTAGCCACTTTTTAAAAGAAAAGGGGGGACTGGAAGGGCTAG
CTCACTCCCAACGAAGACAAGATCTGCTTTTTGCTTGTACTGGGTCTCTCTGGTTAGACCAGATCTGAGC
CTGGGAGCTCTCTGGCTAACTAGGGAACCCACTGCTTAAGCCTCAATAAAGCTTGCCTTGAGTGCTTCAA
GTAGTGTGTGCCCGTCTGTTGTGTGACTCTGGTAACTAGAGATCCCTCAGACCCTTTTAGTCAGTGTGGA
AAATCTCTAGCAGTAGTAGTTCATGTCATCTTATTATTCAGTATTTATAACTTGCAAAGAAATGAATATC
AGAGAGTGAGAGGAACTTGTTTATTGCAGCTTATAATGGTTACAAATAAAGCAATAGCATCACAAATTTC
ACAAATAAAGCATTTTTTTCACTGCATTCTAGTTGTGGTTTGTCCAAACTCATCAATGTATCTTATCATG
TCTGGCTCTAGCTATCCCGCCCCTAACTCCGCCCATCCCGCCCCTAACTCCGCCCAGTTCCGCCCATTCT
CCGCCCCATGGCTGACTAATTTTTTTTATTTATGCAGAGGCCGAGGCCGCCTCGGCCTCTGAGCTATTCC
AGAAGTAGTGAGGAGGCTTTTTTGGAGGCCTAGGGACGTACCCAATTCGCCCTATAGTGAGTCGTATTAC
GCGCGCTCACTGGCCGTCGTTTTACAACGTCGTGACTGGGAAAACCCTGGCGTTACCCAACTTAATCGCC
TTGCAGCACATCCCCCTTTCGCCAGCTGGCGTAATAGCGAAGAGGCCCGCACCGATCGCCCTTCCCAACA
GTTGCGCAGCCTGAATGGCGAATGGG
[124 nt withheld, positions 6047-6170]
C
[91 nt withheld, positions 6172-6262]
A
[49 nt withheld, positions 6264-6312]
CCTTTGACGTTGGAGTCCACGTTCTTT
[37 nt withheld, positions 6340-6376]
ACCCTATCTCGGTCTATTCTTTTGATTTATAAGGGATTTTGCCGATTTCGGCCTATTGGTTAAAAAATGA
GCTGATTTAACAAAAATTTAACGCGAATTTTAACAAAATATTAACGCTTACAATTTAGGTGGCACTTTTC
GGGGAAATGTGCGCGGAACCCCTATTTGTTTATTTTTCTAAATACATTCAAATATGTATCCGCTCATGAG
ACAATAACCCTGATAAATGCTTCAATAATATTGAAAAAGGAAGAGTATGAGTATTCAACATTTCCGTGTC
GCCCTTATTCCCTTTTTTGCGGCATTTTGCCTTCCTGTTTTTGCTCACCCAGAAACGCTGGTGAAAGTAA
AAGATGCTGAAGATCAGTTGGGTGCACGAGTGGGTTACATCGAACTGGATCTCAACAGCGGTAAGATCCT
TGAGAGTTTTCGCCCCGAAGAACGTTTTCCAATGATGAGCACTTTTAAAGTTCTGCTATGTGGCGCGGTA
TTATCCCGTATTGACGCCGGGCAAGAGCAACTCGGTCGCCGCATACACTATTCTCAGAATGACTTGGTTG
AGTACTCACCAGTCACAGAAAAGCATCTTACGGATGGCATGACAGTAAGAGAATTATGCAGTGCTGCCAT
AACCATGAGTGATAACACTGCGGCCAACTTACTTCTGACAACGATCGGAGGACCGAAGGAGCTAACCGCT
TTTTTGCACAACATGGGGGATCATGTAACTCGCCTTGATCGTTGGGAACCGGAGCTGAATGAAGCCATAC
CAAACGACGAGCGTGACACCACGATGCCTGTAGCAATGGCAACAACGTTGCGCAAACTATTAACTGGCGA
ACTACTTACTCTAGCTTCCCGGCAACAATTAATAGACTGGATGGAGGCGGATAAAGTTGCAGGACCACTT
CTGCGCTCGGCCCTTCCGGCTGGCTGGTTTATTGCTGATAAATCTGGAGCCGGTGAGCGTGGGTCTCGCG
GTATCATTGCAGCACTGGGGCCAGATGGTAAGCCCTCCCGTATCGTAGTTATCTACACGACGGGGAGTCA
GGCAACTATGGATGAACGAAATAGACAGATCGCTGAGATAGGTGCCTCACTGATTAAGCATTGGTAACTG
TCAGACCAAGTTTACTCATATATACTTTAGATTGATTTAAAACTTCATTTTTAATTTAAAAGGATCTAGG
TGAAGATCCTTTTTGATAATCTCATGACCAAAATCCCTTAACGTGAGTTTTCGTTCCACTGAGCGTCAGA
CCCCGTAGAAAAGATCAAAGGATCTTCTTGAGATCCTTTTTTTCTGCGCGTAATCTGCTGCTTGCAAACA
AAAAAACCACCGCTACCAGCGGTGGTTTGTTTGCCGGATCAAGAGCTACCAACTCTTTTTCCGAAGGTAA
CTGGCTTCAGCAGAGCGCAGATACCAAATACTGTTCTTCTAGTGTAGCCGTAGTTAGGCCACCACTTCAA
GAACTCTGTAGCACCGCCTACATACCTCGCTCTGCTAATCCTGTTACCAGTGGCTGCTGCCAGTGGCGAT
AAGTCGTGTCTTACCGGGTTGGACTCAAGACGATAGTTACCGGATAAGGCGCAGCGGTCGGGCTGAACGG
GGGGTTCGTGCACACAGCCCAGCTTGGAGCGAACGACCTACACCGAACTGAGATACCTACAGCGTGAGCT
ATGAGAAAGCGCCACGCTTCCCGAAGGGAGAAAGGCGGACAGGTATCCGGTAAGCGGCAGGGTCGGAACA
GGAGAGCGCACGAGGGAGCTTCCAGGGGGAAACGCCTGGTATCTTTATAGTCCTGTCGGGTTTCGCCACC
TCTGACTTGAGCGTCGATTTTTGTGATGCTCGTCAGGGGGGCGGAGCCTATGGAAAAACGCCAGCAACGC
GGCCTTTTTACGGTTCCTGGCCTTTTGCTGGCCTTTTGCTCACATGTTCTTTCCTGCGTTATCCCCTGAT
TCTGTGGATAACCGTATTACCGCCTTTGAGTGAGCTGATACCGCTCGCCGCAGCCGAACGACCGAGCGCA
GCGAGTCAGTGAGCGAGGAAGCGGAAGAGCGCCCAATACGCAAACCGCCTCTCCCCGCGCGTTGGCCGAT
TCATTAATGCAGCTGGCACGACAGGTTTCCCGACTGGAAAGCGGGCAGTGAGCGCAACGCAATTAATGTG
AGTTAGCTCACTCATTAGGCACCCCAGGCTTTACACTTTATGCTTCCGGCTCGTATGTTGTGTGGAATTG
TGAGCGGATAACAATTTCACACAGGAAACAGCTATGACCATGATTACGCCAAGCGCGCAATTAACCCTCA
CTAAAGGGAACAAAAGCTGGAGCTGCAAGCTTAATGTAGTCTTATGCAATACTCTTGTAGTCTTGCAACA
TGGTAACGATGAGTTAGCAACATGCCTTACAAGGAGAGAAAAAGCACCGTGCATGCCGATTGGTGGAAGT
AAGGTGGTACGATCGTGCCTTATTAGGAAGGCAACAGACGGGTCTGACATGGATTGGACGAACCACTGAA
TTGCCGCATTGCAGAGATATTGTATTTAAGTGCCTAGCTCGATACATAAACGGGTCTCTCTGGTTAGACC
AGATCTGAGCCTGGGAGCTCTCTGGCTAACTAGGGAACCCACTGCTTAAGCCTCAATAAAGCTTGCCTTG
AGTGCTTCAAGTAGTGTGTGCCCGTCTGTTGTGTGACTCTGGTAACTAGAGATCCCTCAGACCCTTTTAG
TCAGTGTGGAAAATCTCTAGCAGTGGCGCCCGAACAGGGACTTGAAAGCGAAAGGGAAACCAGAGGAGCT
CTCTCGACGCAGGACTCGGCTTGCTGAAGCGCGCACGGCAAGAGGCGAGGGGCGGCGACTGGTGAGTACG
CCAAAAATTTTGACTAGCGGAGGCTAGAAGGAGAGAGATGGGTGCGAGAGCGTCAGTATTAAGCGGGGGA
GAATTAGATCGCGATGGGAAAAAATTCGGTTAAGGCCAGGGGGAAAGAAAAAATATAAATTAAAACATAT
AGTATGGGCAAGCAGGGAGCTAGAACGATTCGCAGTTAATCCTGGCCTGTTAGAAACATCAGAAGGCTGT
AGACAAATACTGGGACAGCTACAACCATCCCTTCAGACAGGATCAGAAGAACTTAGATCATTATATAATA
CAGTAGCAACCCTCTATTGTGTGCATCAAAGGATAGAGATAAAAGACACCAAGGAAGCTTTAGACAAGAT
AGAGGAAGAGCAAAACAAAAGTAAGACCACCGCACAGCAAGCGGCCGCTGATCTTCAGACCTGGAGGAGG
AGATATGAGGGACAATTGGAGAAGTGAATTATATAAATATAAAGTAGTAAAAATTGAACCATTAGGAGTA
GCACCCACCAAGGCAAAGAGAAGAGTGGTGCAGAGAGAAAAAAGAGCAGTGGGAATAGGAGCTTTGTTCC
TTGGGTTCTTGGGAGCAGCAGGAAGCACTATGGGCGCAGCGTCAATGACGCTGACGGTACAGGCCAGACA
ATTATTGTCTGGTATAGTGCAGCAGCAGAACAATTTGCTGAGGGCTATTGAGGCGCAACAGCATCTGTTG
CAACTCACAGTCTGGGGCATCAAGCAGCTCCAGGCAAGAATCCTGGCTGTGGAAAGATACCTAAAGGATC
AACAGCTCCTGGGGATTTGGGGTTGCTCTGGAAAACTCATTTGCACCACTGCTGTGCCTTGGAATGCTAG
TTGGAGTAATAAATCTCTGGAACAGATTTGGAATCACACGACCTGGATGGAGTGGGACAGAGAAATTAAC
AATTACACAAGCTTAATACACTCCTTAATTGAAGAATCGCAAAACCAGCAAGAAAAGAATGAACAAGAAT
TATTGGAATTAGATAAATGGGCAAGTTTGTGGAATTGGTTTAACATAACAAATTGGCTGTGGTATATAAA
ATTATTCATAATGATAGTAGGAGGCTTGGTAGGTTTAAGAATAGTTTTTGCTGTACTTTCTATAGTGAAT
AGAGTTAGGCAGGGATATTCACCATTATCGTTTCAGACCCACCTCC
